Addgene plasmid #172897: pTD73
Purpose: Intestinal promoter ges-1P::TIR1::F2A::TagBFP2::AID* with homology arms for insertion in ttTi4348 site on chromosome I
Depositing lab: David Reiner. Depositing organization: Texas A&M Health Science Center. Publication: An expanded auxin-inducible degron toolkit for Caenorhabditis elegans. Ashley GE, Duong T, Levenson MT, Martinez MAQ, Johnson LC, Hibshman JD, Saeger HN, Palmisano NJ, Doonan R, Martinez-Mendez R, Davidson BR, Zhang W, Ragle JM, Medwig-Kinney TN, Sirota SS, Goldstein B, Matus DQ, Dickinson DJ, Reiner DJ, Ward JD. Genetics. 2021 Mar 31;217(3). pii: 6104563. doi: 10.1093/genetics/iyab006. PubMed 33677541.
Backbone
  Vector backbone: pDD356
  Vector type: CRISPR
Growth in bacteria
  Bacterial resistance: Ampicillin, 100 μg/mL
  Growth temperature: 37°C
  Growth strain: DH5alpha
  Copy number: High Copy
Gene/Insert
  Gene/Insert name: TIR-1
  Species: A. thaliana (mustard weed)
  Entrez Gene: TIR1 (a.k.a. AT3G62980, AtTIR1, TRANSPORT INHIBITOR RESPONSE 1)
  Cloning method: Gibson Cloning
Terms and licenses: Academic/Nonprofit Terms; Industry Terms: Not Available to Industry
Depositor comments: Pges-1::TIR::F2A::mTagBFP2 LGI
How to cite: pTD73 was a gift from David Reiner (Addgene plasmid # 172897 ; http://n2t.net/addgene:172897 ; RRID:Addgene_172897)
