[The description below was written by a language model from this plasmid's Addgene catalogue record and pLannotate feature annotations shown in this document.]
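Description:
pTD73 is a CRISPR homology-directed repair template for Caenorhabditis elegans, built by Gibson cloning in the pDD356 backbone. It is designed to insert an intestine-specific TIR1 transgene at the ttTi4348 safe-harbour site on chromosome I. In E. coli it is maintained as a high-copy plasmid through a ColE1/pUC-type origin and selected with ampicillin (AmpR under its bla promoter). The annotated rop, bom, lacZα and RSF ori fragments appear to be backbone remnants. The homology arms named in the catalogue entry are not annotated in the feature table, and neither is the ges-1 promoter. A short cdk-4 match just upstream of TIR1 may fall within that promoter region, but the record does not confirm this.

The payload is Arabidopsis thaliana TIR1, the auxin receptor F-box protein, followed by an F2A ribosomal-skipping peptide (stated in the record but not annotated), then mTagBFP2 fused to an AID* degron, and ending in the tbb-2 terminator. A single transcript therefore yields TIR1 and a separate blue fluorescent reporter. The reporter marks the tissue where TIR1 is expressed, and because it carries the degron, its loss on auxin treatment serves as a built-in readout of TIR1 activity.

Upstream of the transgene lies a self-excising selection cassette flanked by loxN sites. It contains sqt-1 coding sequence (normally a dominant roller marker in such cassettes), a hygromycin resistance gene flanked by Gateway attB1 and attB2 sites, and Cre with a tbb-2 terminator next to hsp-16.1 sequence, consistent with heat-shock-inducible Cre. Integrants can be selected by drug resistance and visible phenotype, after which Cre induction removes the cassette. The resulting strains allow auxin-inducible depletion of AID-tagged proteins specifically in the intestine.
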