Features (pLannotate 1.2.2; 24 found; start..end, strand, type, name):
     46..634     -  rep_origin     ori: high-copy-number ColE1/pMB1/pBR322/pUC origin of replication
    805..1665    -  CDS            AmpR: β-lactamase; bla; confers resistance to ampicillin, carbenicillin, and related antibiotics
   1666..1770    -  promoter       AmpR promoter: bla
   1865..1900    +  CDS            rop (fragment): Rop protein, which maintains plasmids at low copy number; rop
   2002..2101    +  misc_feature   bom (fragment): basis of mobility region from pBR322
   2107..2224    -  CDS            lacZα (fragment): LacZα fragment of β-galactosidase; lacZ fragment
   2239..2259    +  protein_bind   attB4: mutant version of attB; core recombination site for the Gateway® BP reaction BP Clonase™
   3766..3799    +  protein_bind   loxN: Cre-mediated recombination occurs in the 8-bp core sequence (GTATACCT). loxN sites are compatible with each other, but incompatible with loxP or lox2272 sites. Cre recombinase
   4170..4316    +  CDS            sqt-1 (fragment): SQT1_CAEEL - Also known as rol-5. Protein inferred from homology: Swiss-Prot protein existence level 3. Nematode cuticles are composed largely of collagen-like proteins. The cuticle functions both as an exoskeleton and as a barrier to protect the worm from its environment. This is a collagen critical for organismal morphogenesis. Mutations in sqt-1 can lengthen, shorten, or helically twist the entire animal. From Caenorhabditis elegans.
   4349..5188    +  CDS            sqt-1 (fragment): SQT1_CAEEL - Also known as rol-5. Protein inferred from homology: Swiss-Prot protein existence level 3. Nematode cuticles are composed largely of collagen-like proteins. The cuticle functions both as an exoskeleton and as a barrier to protect the worm from its environment. This is a collagen critical for organismal morphogenesis. Mutations in sqt-1 can lengthen, shorten, or helically twist the entire animal. From Caenorhabditis elegans.
   5232..5555    -  terminator     tbb-2 terminator: tbb-2; transcription terminator for the C. elegans tubulin beta-2 gene
   5564..6694    -  CDS            cre: RECR_BPP1 - Experimental evidence at protein level: Swiss-Prot protein existence level 1. Catalyzes site-specific recombination between two 34-base- pair LOXP sites. Its role is to maintain the phage genome as a monomeric unit-copy plasmid in the lysogenic state. From Escherichia phage P1 (Bacteriophage P1).
   7043..7093    +  CDS            hsp-16.1 (fragment): HSP11_CAEEL - Also known as hsp16-1b. Experimental evidence at transcript level: Swiss-Prot protein existence level 2. From Caenorhabditis elegans.
   7474..7494    +  protein_bind   attB1: mutant version of attB; core recombination site for the Gateway® BP reaction BP Clonase™
   7500..8525    +  CDS            HygR: aminoglycoside phosphotransferase from E. coli; aph(4)-Ia; confers resistance to hygromycin
   8529..8549    -  protein_bind   attB2: mutant version of attB; core recombination site for the Gateway® BP reaction BP Clonase™
   8903..8936    +  protein_bind   loxN: Cre-mediated recombination occurs in the 8-bp core sequence (GTATACCT). loxN sites are compatible with each other, but incompatible with loxP or lox2272 sites. Cre recombinase
   9305..9323    -  CDS            lacZα (fragment): LacZα fragment of β-galactosidase; lacZ fragment
  10526..10624   +  CDS            cdk-4 (fragment): CDK4_CAEEL - Experimental evidence at protein level: Swiss-Prot protein existence level 1. Serine/threonine-protein kinase which, in association with cyclin D-like protein cyd-1, is required for the progression through the G1 phase of the cell cycle during postembryonic development by phosphorylating and inhibiting lin-35 and fzr-1 (PubMed:10518501, PubMed:11684669, PubMed:25562820). In complex with cyd-1, involved in sex determination during gonadogenesis by regulating the asymmetric division of the somatic gonadal precursor cell (SGP) (PubMed:16198291). From Caenorhabditis elegans.
  10728..12611   +  CDS            TIR1: TIR1_ARATH - Also known as FBL1, WEI1. Experimental evidence at protein level: Swiss-Prot protein existence level 1. Auxin receptor that mediates Aux/IAA proteins proteasomal degradation and auxin-regulated transcription. The SCF(TIR1) E3 ubiquitin ligase complex is involved in auxin-mediated signaling pathway that regulate root and hypocotyl growth, lateral root formation, cell elongation, and gravitropism. Appears to allow pericycle cells to overcome G2 arrest prior to lateral root development. Plays a role in ethylene signaling in roots. Confers sensitivity to the virulent bacterial pathoge
  12696..13550   +  CDS            mTagBFP2: mTagBFP2 is a basic (constitutively fluorescent) blue fluorescent protein published in 2011, derived from Entacmaea quadricolor. It is reported to be a very rapidly-maturing monomer with very low acid sensitivity.
  13551..13681   +  CDS            mini-AID (fragment): minimal degron from the auxin-responsive IAA17 protein of Arabidopsis thaliana (Kubota et al., 2013) acts as an auxin-inducible degron (AID) in the presence of TIR1
  13718..14041   +  terminator     tbb-2 terminator: tbb-2; transcription terminator for the C. elegans tubulin beta-2 gene
  15598..15672   -  rep_origin     RSF ori (fragment): Plasmids containing the RSF 1030 origin of replication can be propagated in E. coli cells that contain additional plasmids with compatible origins.
>Addgene plasmid #172897 | pTD73 | addgene full sequence | sequence record 343543 | Addgene NGS Result
CCAGCAAAAGACCAGGAACCGTAAAAAGGCCGCGTTGCTGGCGTTTTTCCATAGGCTCCGCCCCCCTGAC
GAGCATCACAAAAATCGACGCTCAAGTCAGAGGTGGCGAAACCCGACAGGACTATAAAGATACCAGGCGT
TTCCCCCTGGAAGCTCCCTCGTGCGCTCTCCTGTTCCGACCCTGCCGCTTACCGGATACCTGTCCGCCTT
TCTCCCTTCGGGAAGCGTGGCGCTTTCTCATAGCTCACGCTGTAGGTATCTCAGTTCGGTGTAGGTCGTT
CGCTCCAAGCTGGGCTGTGTGCACGAACCCCCCGTTCAGCCCGACCGCTGCGCCTTATCCGGTAACTATC
GTCTTGAGTCCAACCCGGTAAGACACGACTTATCGCCACTGGCAGCAGCCACTGGTAACAGGATTAGCAG
AGCGAGGTATGTAGGCGGTGCTACAGAGTTCTTGAAGTGGTGGCCTAACTACGGCTACACTAGAAGAACA
GTATTTGGTATCTGCGCTCTGCTGAAGCCAGTTACCTTCGGAAAAAGAGTTGGTAGCTCTTGATCCGGCA
AACAAACCACCGCTGGTAGCGGTGGTTTTTTTGTTTGCAAGCAGCAGATTACGCGCAGAAAAAAAGGATC
TCAAGAAGATCCTTTGATCTTTTCTACGGGGTCTGACGCTCAGTGGAACGAAAACTCACGTTAAGGGATT
TTGGTCATGAGATTATCAAAAAGGATCTTCACCTAGATCCTTTTAAATTAAAAATGAAGTTTTAAATCAA
TCTAAAGTATATATGAGTAAACTTGGTCTGACAGTTACCAATGCTTAATCAGTGAGGCACCTATCTCAGC
GATCTGTCTATTTCGTTCATCCATAGTTGCCTGACTCCCCGTCGTGTAGATAACTACGATACGGGAGGGC
TTACCATCTGACCCCAGTGCTGCAATGATACCGCGAGACCCACGCTCACCGGCTCCAGATTTATCAGCAA
TAAACCAGCCAGCCGGAAGGGCCGAGCGCAGAAGTGGTCCTGCAACTTTATCCGCCTCCATCCAGTCTAT
TAATTGTTGCCGGGAAGCTAGAGTAAGTAGTTCGCCAGTTAATAGTTTGCGCAACGTTGTTGCCATTGCT
ACAGGCATCGTGGTGTCACGCTCGTCGTTTGGTATGGCTTCATTCAGCTCCGGTTCCCAACGATCAAGGC
GAGTTACATGATCCCCCATGTTGTGCAAAAAAGCGGTTAGCTCCTTCGGTCCTCCGATCGTTGTCAGAAG
TAAGTTGGCCGCAGTGTTATCACTCATGGTTATGGCAGCACTGCATAATTCTCTTACTGTCATGCCATCC
GTAAGATGCTTTTCTGTGACTGGTGAGTACTCAACCAAGTCATTCTGAGAATAGTGTATGCGGCGACCGA
GTTGCTCTTGCCCGGCGTCAATACGGGATAATACCGCGCCACATAGCAGAACTTTAAAAGTGCTCATCAT
TGGAAAACGTTCTTCGGGGCGAAAACTCTCAAGGATCTTACCGCTGTTGAGATCCAGTTCGATGTAACCC
ACTCGTGCACCCAACTGATCTTCAGCATCTTTTACTTTCACCAGCGTTTCTGGGTGAGCAAAAACAGGAA
GGCAAAATGCCGCAAAAAAGGGAATAAGGGCGACACGGAAATGTTGAATACTCATACTCTTCCTTTTTCA
ATATTATTGAAGCATTTATCAGGGTTATTGTCTCATGAGCGGATACATATTTGAATGTATTTAGAAAAAT
AAACAAATAGGGGTTCCGCGCACATTTCCCCGAAAAGTGCCACCTGACGTCTAAGAAACCATTATTATCA
TGACATTAACCTATAAAAATAGGCGTATCACGAGGCCCTTTCGTCTCGCGCGTTTCGGTGATGACGGTGA
AAACCTCTGACACATGCAGCTCCCGGAGACGGTCACAGCTTGTCTGTAAGCGGATGCCGGGAGCAGACAA
GCCCGTCAGGGCGCGTCAGCGGGTGTTGGCGGGTGTCGGGGCTGGCTTAACTATGCGGCATCAGAGCAGA
TTGCACTGAGAGTGCACCATATGCGGTGTGAAATACCGCACAGATGCGTAAGGAGAAAATACCGCATCAG
GCGCCATTCGCCATTCAGGCTGCGCAACTGTTGGGAAGGGCGATCGGTGCGGGCCTCTTCGCTATTACGC
CAGCTGGCGAAAGGGGGATGTGCTGCAAGGCGATTAAGTTGGGTAACGCCAGGGATCCGCCAAGCTATCA
ACTTTGTATAGAAAAGTTGCAAGTGGGGATCAGGAAGAAGTTGATAAAGTGATTCAAAAACTCGAGGAGC
TCAACACAGCGATGAACCCAATTTTGAGAGCAACACTGACGAAGAACTATGACGCGAGGGTAGGCACTAC
CTTGAAGCTATCCACCTGCCTGCCTGCCGCCTATTTCCATGTGCCTACTGCGCATGGAAATAGGCGGTAG
TCAGGCAGGTAGATAGCCTCATAAAATTCAATACTTCCTTTTCAGAAAGAATGCTGGAATGTATTCAAAG
AGGAGTCACTCTTCCCATTGCTCAGAGAATATGAAGAGTTGCTCGGCGAGCAAAAGTTCATGATTGGAGA
TCGATATTCATGGGCTGACATCGCTGTCGTCGAGTTTCTAACTCGGTGTCAGCAGTGCTACGATAGCTTC
TATCTGGCTCATTTCGAGAGGCTCCGAACTTTTTGCCAGACTTTTGAGTCTCTTCCGCACATTCGTCCCT
ACATTCAGGGACGTGTTGATTCATTTATCTAATTTTTTAAAATGGATATTTTTCGTTTTTTATTTGTTTG
TTTTGCTGATAATTCAATAAAGTTACGCAACGAATTTTAGACATTTATGAAAACCGAAAATCGACAAAAA
TATTTTAAGAAAAATAGCAGCAAAATTCAATATTTTATCAAATTTTGTTTATGGTAATGAGAAAGAAAAC
ATACAATATTTTTCTAAGAAGAAGAAAAATGACCAGAATTTTAAGATTTTTCTCGAATATACGAAAAATT
GATAAACTAAAATTTTCGATTTTTCCATTTATTTTGAAAAAAAAACTCTTGACGGTTTTCACCATGCGAA
GAGGTGAGAAATATTCTGAAAGTTATGCATTTTGAAAAAATTGCAAAAAAATACGTTAAAATTTTTTGAT
CTATTGTTTTTTTTTGAAAACCGGAATTTAAAATGGAATTTTTTTTCAAAAATTAAAATTAAAATTTAAA
TATTTCTAGTGTTTGGATAGTTTTTCAAAAGCTAGATTTAACCCGCGAGATGTCGACCGCTAGTGTAGCT
TACAGATGGCTGAAGACTTCGCAAAAATCTTATCTTAGAAACCCGCGAGGTGTCGGCCGCTAAAACTTTG
TAAACCTGCCAACAAAATGCTTCGCATTGTCTGAACAGATGAAACCTTGAAACAAAACATATACAATTGA
AATCCCGTAAAGTGTCGGGCGCAAGAACTGCGATTAGTTGTATAATTGGACTAGCTCAAATTTGACCAAA
ATCTCATTTTTAGACCTCTAAGATGTCGGCCACTATAACTTTATTCAACTTGAAACTGCAAAAAAACTTA
TCAACTGTATAGATTCAAGTATTATGTCAAGTATTGGTTTTAGAGCTACAGTACACTCTGATAACAAAAT
CTGCAGAAATACCTCCCTGTCAATTCCCAAAATACCTCCCCTCATCTCAATTATCCCGAAAATCGGTTAG
TCATTGCCATCAGAAAATCGAATTAGGTACCATGATGGTAGCAAACTCACTTCGTATAACTTCGTATAGT
ATACCTTATACGAAGTTATCTGCCCTCGATTGTCTATCTTCCATTCTCACCAAGTTTCAACAACTTTATT
CAGTCATTCTTCTCTGGTTCATTTCCCAACCAATCTTCCCGAATAAAGCCCATCTGTCCTTTCGGCCACA
TTCCTCACCTACATCCGTACTCCTTATCTCCCGTTCTTATCCAGTCTTTTATCGTCTCTGCGTCTCGCAC
ACTGTCTCGTCGGTAATGTAAAAAAAAAACAAAAAAAACTTGAAAACTTGCGGAAAGATTTCCTAATAAA
AGGAGACGAATCCGGTAGGAAATCGACAAGTCTCTGCTTCTCGAAGACTAGGTGAGTTACATTTCTTTGG
CCGAATTATTTTGAAATCCTAAATTTGATAATTTCAGAGATGTCTGTAAAACTTGCGTGTTATGTGACGG
CTTCGGTCACTGTCGCCACTCTTATGGTATGCTTCATGACCATGTCAACCATCTACTCGGAGGTTGATGG
ATTCAGAGAGAAGCTTGATACCGAGATGAATGTGTTCAGAGTGAGTTAAATTATATTTTGAATTTTAAAT
AATTTTTAATTTTCTAGCAATCTACCAATGGATTGTGGAAGGACATAGTTGTCATCGGAAGATCTAGCAA
GCGTGTCCGTTGTCAATATGAAGAGACCAACGCTACCCCAACTCCACATGCTGATGGATCCCCATCTGCT
CCACCAGGTCAACCACCAGCAGTTCCACCAGTCTTCAACCAGCCAAAGACTCCAAATGGAGCCAATGGAA
ATGGACCAACCTGCAACTGCAATGCTGATAACAAGTGCCCAGCTGGACCATCCGGACCAAAGGGAGTTCC
AGGAGTTCCAGGACTCGACGGAGTTCCAGGACTTGACGGTGTTCCAGGAGTTGGAGCTGATGATATCGCT
CCACAACGCGAGTCTGTCGGATGCTTCACTTGCCCACAAGGACCAGTTGGACCACCAGGAGCTCTTGGAA
GACCAGGACCACGTGGACTTCCAGGACCAAGAGGACAAAATGGAAACCCAGGAAGAGATGGACAACCAGG
ACATCCAGGAGAGCAAGGATCATCCGGTCAAATCGGAAAGATCGGAGAGCCAGGACCACCAGGAGAGAAG
GGACGCGACGCCGAGCATCCAATCGGAAGACCAGGACCAAAGGGACCAAGAGGAGATCAAGGACCAACAG
GACCAGCTGGACAGAACGGTCTTCACGGACCACCAGGAGAGCCAGGAACCGTTGGACCAGAAGGACCATC
TGGAAAGCAAGGACGTCAAGGACCAGACGGAACCCAGGGAGAGACTGGACCAGACGGAAGACCAGGAAAG
GATGCCGAGTACTGCCAGTGCCCAGACAAGTCTCCACCATCAGAGGCTGTCAACGCCAACCGTGGATACA
GAAATATCTAAATTGTTGGTGTTTTCTAATAAAATATTTGAGATTCAGTGAGACTTTTTTCTTGGCGGCA
CAATAAAGTTTCCTCTTTTTGTTGGGTCACTCAACGAACACAATACAAATATTTGAGCGCTCGCATTTTT
CTCAACCTTTCGGGTTTAAAGCACTTCAAAATGGAATTGAAGAGAGATTGTGAAAGTACATCAGACAGAA
TCACATTTTGATAGCATTCACTTCACTCAGATGCAAACTTTTCAGTGACTATAAAAAGTCATAAAATAAT
AACATTAAAAAAGCAAATAAATTAGCGAGAGAATTTTTTGACAAAAAGAAAGAATAGTGATAGAGAAGAA
GGGAATGCTTGAAAGGATTTTGCATTTATCTTAATCACCGTCTTCGAGAAGACGAACCATGGCGCCAGTT
TCAGAATCCAAGTTTCTAATATAGTTCATCACAATGTTGACGTTGGTCCAACCTCCGGCTTGCATAATCT
CTGGGATGGAAACTCCAGCGCGAGCCATGTCACGGGCAGCTCCGACACGGGCGGAATGTCCAGACCAAGC
CAAGTAACGTTGTCCGGAATCATCCTTGGCTCCGTAGATGAGACGGTGGGTAGCTTCGAAGATTCCTGAA
AATTTATTTTCAGCTTATTCTTAGCTAATATGTTGTTTAAACTTACCTTCAAGAGCTCGAGTCGAGAGTT
GTGATGTTGCACTCGGGGCAGCAACTCCGTTCTTGCGAACACGACAGAACAGGTAGTTGTTTGGATCATC
GGCGACTCCGGAAACCGAAATCCAGCGCTCAACGAGCTTGGTAACTCCAAGGGAGAGCGCTTTTTCGACT
CCGGCAGTCGAGACCAGCGTTTTTGTACGTCCGATGTGGATGAGCATTCTTCCTCCGTCTGTGCGACTAA
TATCCTTGACGCGAATGCGGGCAATTTCGGCGATACGGAGAAGTGTGTTGTAAGCAATTCCGAGGAAGGC
GAGGTTTCGGATGTCCTGGCAACGATCGGAATTTTCCATAAGAGAACGGACCTGATCGAAGTCGGTTCTG
AAAATTTCGTCAAGTCTTAGGATTGAATACATTAATATTTAAACTTACCTTTCGAAGGCGAGGGCTTGCT
TGGCTCTCTCTCCAGCATCAACATTTTCCTTGCGGATACGTCTCATTACGAGAGATACGGCATTAGAATC
TGATGGGCGTGGAAGTCCAGATCGGCGATGGAGCATATTGAGCTGTCCGAGATGTTGTTGGATCGTCTTC
ACCGCCAATCCACGAGCTTGGAGGTAGAGCAAGTAGTCACGAACGTCTTCTGGCTCGGCTGGGAACCACT
TGCGGTTGTTAAGCTTGCACCAGGCAGCCCAAGAACGGCACACTGAGAGAAGCATCTTCCAGGTGTGCTC
GGAGAAGGCTTGTCTGTCACGGAACATATCCATGAGGTTCTTGCGAACTTCATCACTTGTCGCGTCAACT
GGAAGTGCTGGAAGATTTTGATGAACAGTGAGAAGATTTGACATATTTTCGAAGTTTTTTAGATGCACTA
GAACAAAGCGTGTTGGCTTCCTCTGAGCCCGCTTTCCTTATATACCCGCATTCTGCAGCCTTACAGAATG
TTCTAGAAGGTCCTAGATGCATTCGTTTGAAAATACTCCCGGTGGGTGCAAAGAGACGCAGACGGAAAAT
GTATCTGGGTCTCTTTATTGTGTACACTACTTTTCCATGTACCGAATGTGAGTCGCCCTCCTTTTGCAAC
AAGCAGCTCGAATGTTCTAGAAAAAGGTGGAAAATAGTATAAATACCGTTGAAAATAAATACCGAACAAC
ATTTGCTCTAATTGTGAAATTAGAAATCTTCAAACTATAATCATGTCACTTTACCACTATTTCCGTCCAG
CTCAACGTTCCGTTTTTGGTGATCATTTTTGCTTTCGTCGTAAATCTACACACGCGTCTCTTCCGTGCGA
GAGTCCAAGCCAGCAGCCAAATTCGTTGACTGAGTATTCAACGTTTATACGTTGTCGGCAACGAGAAATA
GGAAAATGCATCGGGAAATGTTCTTTTTTCGATTTTTTCCAAGGTTTTGACAAATTTTACCACGAATTTT
GCTATGTTTTCAATTAAAAAATATGTTATTCAACTGTTTCTATGAGGAAAATAAGGCTTTGCATGTAATT
TTCTTATTCAGCATAATTTTTAATTAATTTGAATTTTCTGTCCTAACGTTTATTTTGTTTTCTTGGTTAT
GACTGATCTGAAATTAATTTTTGAATTTTAAGGTAATATGTCAGGCGGTGCCGCAAGTTTGTACAAAAAA
GCAGGCTCCATGAAAAAGCCTGAACTCACCGCGACGTCTGTCGAGAAGTTTCTGATCGAAAAGTTCGACA
GCGTCTCCGACCTGATGCAGCTCTCGGAGGGCGAAGAATCTCGTGCTTTCAGCTTCGATGTAGGAGGGCG
TGGATATGTCCTGCGGGTAAATAGCTGCGCCGATGGTTTCTACAAAGATCGTTATGTTTATCGGCACTTT
GCATCGGCCGCGCTCCCGATTCCGGAAGTGCTTGACATTGGGGAATTCAGCGAGAGCCTGACCTATTGCA
TCTCCCGCCGTGCACAGGGTGTCACGTTGCAAGACCTGCCTGAAACCGAACTGCCCGCTGTTCTGCAGCC
GGTCGCGGAGGCCATGGATGCGATCGCTGCGGCCGATCTTAGCCAGACGAGCGGGTTCGGCCCATTCGGA
CCGCAAGGAATCGGTCAATACACTACATGGCGTGATTTCATATGCGCGATTGCTGATCCCCATGTGTATC
ACTGGCAAACTGTGATGGACGACACCGTCAGTGCGTCCGTCGCGCAGGCTCTCGATGAGCTGATGCTTTG
GGCCGAGGACTGCCCCGAAGTCCGGCACCTCGTGCACGCGGATTTCGGCTCCAACAATGTCCTGACGGAC
AATGGCCGCATAACAGCGGTCATTGACTGGAGCGAGGCGATGTTCGGGGATTCCCAATACGAGGTCGCCA
ACATCTTCTTCTGGAGGCCGTGGTTGGCTTGTATGGAGCAGCAGACGCGCTACTTCGAGCGGAGGCATCC
GGAGCTTGCAGGATCGCCGCGGCTCCGGGCGTATATGCTCCGCATTGGTCTTGACCAACTCTATCAGAGC
TTGGTTGACGGCAATTTCGATGATGCAGCTTGGGCGCAGGGTCGATGCGACGCAATCGTCCGATCCGGAG
CCGGGACTGTCGGGCGTACACAAATCGCCCGCAGAAGCGCGGCCGTCTGGACCGATGGCTGTGTAGAAGT
ACTCGCCGATAGTGGAAACCGACGCCCCAGCACTCGTCCGAGGGCAAAGGAATAGACCCAGCTTTCTTGT
ACAAAGTGGGTCCAATTACTCTTCAACATCCCTACATGCTCTTTCTCCCTGTGCTCCCACCCCCTATTTT
TGTTATTATCAAAAAACTTCTCTTAATTTCTTTGTTTTTTAGCTTCTTTTAAGTCACCTCTAACAATGAA
ATTGTGTAGATTCAAAAATAGAATTAATTCGTAATAAAAAGTCGAAAAAAATTGTGCTCCCTCCCCCCAT
TAATAATAATTCTATCCCAAAATCTACACAATGTTCTGTGTACACTTCTTATGTTTTTTACTTCTGATAA
ATTTTTTTGAAACATCATAGAAAAAACCGCACACAAAATACCTTATCATATGTTACGTTTCAGTTTATGA
CCGCAATTTTTAATAACTTCGTATAGTATACCTTATACGAAGTTATACTAGTATATATTTTTATGTTTTC
TTTTAAACCTTCCTCCATATTTCTGAATTGAATGTTGTTGCATATTGTGTGTCCTTATTTCATTTCCATC
ATCCTTTTGTGTGTTTCCCCCTTCCACCAATTCCCCCCACGTCCTAATGAAATGAAAGCGAGAAGATAAA
TAAACTTGCACATTGTGTTCAGATGAGAGGAGCGGAATACGAATTGGGAGACGGAAAGAGAAAAAAAAAT
GTTTAGATTTGGATTGAATTAATTTTTTAGAAAGCAAGAAAAAAAACACAAAGAGAATAAATAAATAATA
GGAAAAAAAACAAATATTCAGTATTTAAAATTTGAAAATTCAACGACGTTGGCGTCGATCATCCTGTAAA
ACGACGGCCAGTGCATGAACTCGACTTTAATATTCTTTTCTGGTTTCACCAGAAAAATGCTGGACTGAAA
AATTGAATTTCCCGCGATTTGGGAAAAACCGCAGTTTAAGCTTTTGGCATGAATACAGTGAACACAGGAA
CAAAAAATTGACTTGTTATTTTGAGTTTATATTAAATGTTAATTTTGCATCTCATATTTTCACAAAACTT
GTTTGCTTGAAAAATGTGCAAATAACAAGTGAACATACATCAAGGTTTATGCAGATCAGCACTGATGCAA
CTGATAGCAAAACTGATAAGGGTCAAAATTTCAGTGGCCAGCACAAACACATACACATTCGTAGTTCGTT
TTGTGTTTCGTGTATTTAGCATTTATTTTTCAATTCCGGCAATTTGCCGATTTGCCGGAAATTTTGATTT
TTGGCAAATTGCCAGTTTGCCGTTTGCCGAACATCAATTTGCCGAAATTTTTTAGAGGGATCTTTATAAG
ACGGAAACACTTAAAATTGTGCTTTTTTGGAATTTTTTTCAATGTTTCAATAGAATTAGCTTACATTTAA
AATTAGATGTAGGAACGTTTATAGGACGCTTACAATTTTGCCGATTAAAATCGAAGTTCTGAACTTTTCA
AAAAATGTGCAAAATTTTTTTTGACAAATTTGACAAATCGGCCGGTTTGTCGATTGTCCGGAATTTTTCA
GTTTCGGCGATTTACCGGTTTGCCGGAAAACATCGTTTGCCACCCACACACACATAAAGAGACGAAACAA
CACACCATCTTCAAAAAATTTGTGAATCTTCATTTCCACGTGGTTTGCAGGGTTTCCCATCCACCCCACT
CTATCTCTCCAAGTTGAATTTTGGCAAAATTGACCACACACCGATCAAAAACTATTGTGTGTGTGTGTAT
TTGTGTCTTCAATAATTCCTGTCTGTGTCTCGCACTATCTATTGACTACAAGAACGTGATCGCAGCTCTA
CGAAACCTTTACTTTATTTTAGAAATATTTTTTCATGCTATTAGCAAAAAAAAAGTTTTTTTTTGTCTAA
GTACACTTAAAATTTTCCAAAATTTTTAAGATTTTTCAAAATGTGCGATCAAAGATCTGACAAAATGCCA
AAATTTTGAAGAGGAAATTTAGTCGGCTTCCAAAATTATAAGTGGCAGAAATTGAGCAATTGTCACTTTT
TGACAGTAAATAGAAAATTTTTTGAAAAATTTTGAAACGCTTTATTTTGTTACTTGGTCATTTTGGCACC
ATAGGAGTAGTTTTTAACATTTTCCCCACTGGCGCTACTTCATTTTAAACTTTTCCAAAGATTTTAATTT
TTAATTTTAAAAAATTTCATATAATTCGTCTGCGTCTTACAGTTTCAGGCTTCAAAAATCTATTACATAT
CTTATCTTTGAATTCAGATGCAAAAGAGAATCGCCTTGTCGTTTCCAGAAGAAGTACTCGAGCACGTCTT
CTCCTTCATCCAACTCGACAAGGACCGTAACTCCGTCTCCCTCGTCTGCAAGTCCTGGTACGAGATCGAG
CGTTGGTGCCGTCGTAAGGTCTTCATCGGAAACTGCTACGCCGTCTCCCCAGCCACCGTCATCCGTCGTT
TCCCAAAGGTCCGTTCCGTCGAGCTCAAGGGAAAGCCACACTTCGCCGACTTCAACCTCGTCCCAGACGG
ATGGGGAGGATACGTCTACCCATGGATCGAGGCCATGTCCTCCTCCTACACCTGGCTCGAGGAGATCCGT
CTCAAGCGTATGGTCGTCACCGACGACTGCCTCGAGCTCATCGCCAAGTCCTTCAAGAACTTCAAGGTCC
TCGTCCTCTCCTCCTGCGAGGGATTCTCCACCGACGGACTCGCCGCCATCGCCGCCACCTGCCGTAACCT
CAAGGTAAGTTTAAACATATATATACTAACTAACCCTGATTATTTAAATTTTCAGGAGCTCGACCTCCGT
GAGTCCGACGTCGACGAGGTCTCCGGACACTGGCTCTCCCACTTCCCAGACACCTACACCTCCCTCGTCT
CCCTCAACATCTCCTGCCTCGCCTCCGAGGTCTCCTTCTCCGCCCTCGAGCGTCTCGTCACCCGTTGCCC
AAACCTCAAGTCCCTCAAGCTCAACCGTGCCGTCCCACTCGAGAAGCTCGCCACCCTCCTCCAACGTGCC
CCACAACTCGAGGAGCTCGGAACCGGAGGATACACCGCCGAGGTCCGTCCAGACGTCTACTCCGGACTCT
CCGTCGCCCTCTCCGGATGCAAGGTAAGTTTAAACAGTTCGGTACTAACTAACCATACATATTTAAATTT
TCAGGAGCTCCGTTGCCTCTCCGGATTCTGGGACGCCGTCCCAGCCTACCTCCCAGCCGTCTACTCCGTC
TGCTCCCGTCTCACCACCCTCAACCTCTCCTACGCCACCGTCCAATCCTACGACCTCGTCAAGCTCCTCT
GCCAATGCCCAAAGCTCCAACGTCTCTGGGTCCTCGACTACATCGAGGACGCCGGACTCGAGGTCCTCGC
CTCCACCTGCAAGGACCTCCGTGAGCTCCGTGTCTTCCCATCCGAGCCATTCGTCATGGAGCCAAACGTC
GCCCTCACCGAGCAAGGACTCGTCTCCGTCTCCATGGGATGCCCAAAGCTCGAGTCCGTCCTCTACTTCT
GCCGTCAAATGACCAACGCCGCCCTCATCACCATCGCCCGTAACCGTCCAAACATGACCCGTTTCCGTCT
CTGCATCATCGAGCCAAAGGCCCCAGACTACCTCACCCTCGAGCCACTCGACATCGGATTCGGAGCCATC
GTCGAGCACTGCAAGGACCTCCGTCGTCTCTCCCTCTCCGGACTCCTCACCGACAAGGTCTTCGAGTACA
TCGGAACCTACGCCAAGAAGATGGAGATGCTCTCCGTCGCCTTCGCCGGAGACTCCGACCTCGGACTCCA
CCACGTCCTCTCCGGATGCGACTCCCTCCGTAAGCTCGAGATCCGTGACTGCCCATTCGGAGACAAGGCC
CTCCTCGCCAACGCCTCCAAGCTCGAGACCATGCGTTCCCTCTGGATGTCCTCCTGCTCCGTCTCCTTCG
GAGCCTGCAAGCTCCTCGGACAAAAGATGCCAAAGCTCAACGTCGAGGTCATCGACGAGCGTGGAGCCCC
AGACTCCCGTCCAGAGTCCTGCCCAGTCGAGCGTGTCTTCATCTACCGTACCGTCGCCGGACCACGTTTC
GACATGCCAGGATTCGTCTGGAACATGGACCAAGACTCCACCATGCGTTTCTCCCGTCAAATCATCACCA
CCAACGGACTCGGAGGAGGAGGATCCCCAGTCAAGCAAACCCTCAACTTCGACCTCCTCAAGCTCGCCGG
AGACGTCGAGTCCAACCCAGGACCAATGGTTTCGGAATTGATTAAGGAAAATATGCACATGAAGCTCTAC
ATGGAGGGAACCGTCGACAACCACCACTTCAAGTGCACCTCCGAGGGAGAGGGAAAGCCATACGAGGGAA
CCCAAACCATGCGTATCAAGGTCGTCGAGGGAGGACCACTCCCATTCGCCTTCGACATCCTCGCCACCTC
CTTCCTCTACGGATCCAAGGTAAGTTTAAACATATATATACTAACTAACCCTGATTATTTAAATTTTCAG
ACCTTCATCAACCACACCCAAGGAATCCCAGACTTCTTCAAGCAATCCTTCCCAGAGGGATTCACCTGGG
AGCGTGTCACCACCTACGAGGACGGAGGAGTCCTCACCGCCACCCAAGACACCTCCCTCCAAGACGGATG
CCTCATCTACAACGTCAAGGTAAGTTTAAACAGTTCGGTACTAACTAACCATACATATTTAAATTTTCAG
ATCCGTGGAGTCAACTTCACCTCCAACGGACCAGTCATGCAAAAGAAGACCCTCGGATGGGAGGCCTTCA
CCGAGACCCTCTACCCAGCCGACGGAGGACTCGAGGGACGTAACGACATGGCCCTCAAGCTCGTCGGAGG
ATCCCACCTCATCGCCAACGCCAAGGTAAGTTTAAACATGATTTTACTAACTAACTAATCTGATTTAAAT
TTTCAGACCACCTACCGTTCCAAGAAGCCAGCCAAGAACCTCAAGATGCCAGGAGTCTACTACGTCGACT
ACCGTCTCGAGCGTATCAAGGAGGCCAACAACGAGACCTACGTCGAGCAACACGAGGTCGCCGTCGCCCG
TTACTGCGACCTCCCATCCAAGCTCGGACACAAGCTCAACCCTAAAGATCCAGCCAAACCTCCGGCCAAG
GCACAAGTTGTGGGATGGCCACCGGTGAGATCATACCGGAAGAACGTGATGGTTTCCTGCCAAAAATCAA
GCGGTGGCCCGGAGGCGGCGGCGTTCGTGAAACCAGCCGCCAAGCGTGTCAAGCTCGACTAAGATAAATG
CAAAATCCTTTCAAGCATTCCCTTCTTCTCTATCACTCTTCTTTCTTTTTGTCAAAAAATTCTCTCGCTA
ATTTATTTGCTTTTTTAATGTTATTATTTTATGACTTTTTATAGTCACTGAAAAGTTTGCATCTGAGTGA
AGTGAATGCTATCAAAATGTGATTCTGTCTGATGTACTTTCACAATCTCTCTTCAATTCCATTTTGAAGT
GCTTTAAACCCGAAAGGTTGAGAAAAATGCGAGCGCTCAAATATTTGTATTGTGTTCGTTGAGTGACCCA
ACAAAAAGAGGAAACTTTATTGTGCCGCCAAGAAAAAAGTCTCACGTACGGTGCGCGCGATGCCCTAGGC
ATGGTCATAGCTGTTTCCTGCGCAAGTCGGCGATTTCTTTGAAGTTTTGTCAAAAGAAGAGACAAGGACT
TGATAGATACGCTCATCAGAGTGAGATTCATTGCAAATAGTGTGTAAATCGTGGAGAGACGAGAGAAAAG
GTGTGAGAAGCTTAGAAGATAAAGAATAGGAAGAAGAACATATCTCATTTCCTATTTTCTCTAATTTTTC
GTTCATTTTTCTAGACATTACCCATTTGATGGTTTTTCAATATGGTTATCAGGGTACTCATTTTGGTAGT
TTTCAAAGCAATTTGGAGTTTTTTTTTAAATTGTCAACTACAAAAACGCAGCTTAAAGGTCCAAATATCA
TAGTATAAAAATTCTTTAAAAAATTCCAAATTTTATATGATTTTTTGAAAATTGGAAGAATGTTAGTTTT
TGCCATTTTTTTGGAAGTTTTTCTCCGGATTTTATGGTACTTATATTTCAAATATAAATTTTTGTAGGAA
TTCGAGTATGCGAGAGAGCTATAGTTTACTAAAAAAAAGTGGCAAAAACTCAGTAATTGCCACTTTTTTC
AAAAATGTTTTGAAAAATTTTACTATGATATTTGGCCATTTTGGCACCATATGTACGTTACTTTTTACGA
AACACTCTAATTTTTGAAATTTGAGTTTCATGTTTAATCTTTTGTATAAAATTTTTATGGTCCTTTTGTG
ACAGGATAAAAAATTGCAAAAAAATAGAAAACTTTGTTTCGTGAAAACACCTAGTTTAAAAATTGTGGGC
CACTTAGCGATTCTAGTCAAAAATCAGACAAATGTCAGCTGCCGTAACTTTTTCCGGATCAGGGTTATCA
AATTTTAATTTTAATTGTAAATGTAGAAAAATGATCGGCAACATTTTGCTAATTGAAAATATTTTGAAAA
TTGCTATAGTACATATTAATCTAGTATTAATATAGTATTAATGTTATAATATCAGTTATGTGTTTGAATA
ACTCAAGCGTAAGTTTCCGTAAAATATCTTTAAATTTTGGTAATTTTTTACGGTTTGGTATAAATTTTTG
CATTTTTTGATTTTCTACACTTTTTTTCGATTTCGCATTTTCCGAATTTCTCTGAAATAAATCGAACAAT
CGGAAAATTTTCGAGGGCACCCTTAGCCATGCAGCTCAGGAATTTGACTTTATGTTCCCATTCAAATTTT
TTTAAAATTAAATAAAATGCTAATTGTAAGATAAATTACAAAAATTATTAAATCTCATCATCCTTATGAT
GATAGTGCAGTGCATGAATATATTTTTCCAAATAGGATATGATTCGTCGAGTAGCTTCACGTAATCCGTT
TTCTTCAATCACCATTTCGAACTGCAATTTTTTTTTTGGATTTTTGTAACAATATTGTCATAAATTGTGA
TTTTGATATTTTGCGTAGAGCATCAGAACCTTTCTGCTTTGAATTTTAATGGGATTAAAAATTATAAAAA
ACTTGCACCCTAATTAAAGCGCCAACTTTATTATACATAGTTGATAATTCGATGGTATCAGCTCACTCAA
AGGCGGTAATACGGTTATCCACAGAATCAGGGGATAACGCAGGAAAGAACATGTGAGCAAAAGG
